>Addgene plasmid #1836 | pRET.IL.IRES-EGFP (No HSV-TK) | addgene partial sequence | sequence record 17036 | EGFP-C 5'-CATGGTCCTGCTGGAGTTCGTG-3'
ACGAGCTGTACAAGTAAAGCGCCAGCACAGTGGTCGAGCCTCGACTGTGCCTTCTAGTTGCCAGCCATCT
GTTGTTTGCCCCTCCCCCGTGCCTTCCTTGACCCTGGAAGGTGCCACTCCCACTGTCCTTTCCTAATAAA
ATGAGGAAATTGCATCGCATTGTCTGAGTAGGTGTCATTCTATTCTGGGGGGTGGGGTGGGGCAGGACAG
CAAGGGGGAGGATTGGGAAGACAATAGCAGGCATGCTGGGGATGCGGTGGGCTCTATGGCTTCTGAGGCG
GAAAGCTTGGGCTGAACATCGAGCGCCAGGGCTCCGTAAAGCTACTAGAGCACAGGCGGTGCCCCAACGT
CCTGGGGCCTCTCCACTAATAACGGCTACTTCCAATTGATTGGACGCGCCATCTTGCCTGCCTTATGCAT
ATTCAGCGGTGAACTGAATATTCATGAACGAGGCCCGTCCCGTCCCTCCCTCCTTCCCCCCACCCCCGGA
ACCCGCTCCGGAGGACCCGAAGGGCCCCGCCTTCATTACCGATGCGTAGGACAAACCATTTTCCCGATGT
GTGTGGGGGGATACTAATGAGAGACTTTAGCTGAAAATGAGCCTGAACTCCGAAGCTGAGTAAAAATGGC
CTAACTTTATCCTCCGTTCTGTAAGTCCTCGGTTTGAGTGCACGGGAAACCCGAAAGGAGGACGACAGGA
CCAGGAACATTCTCCTCCTCCTGTCGCGT
