[The description below was written by a language model from this plasmid's Addgene catalogue record.]
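Description:
pRET.IL.IRES-EGFP (No HSV-TK) is a retroviral gene-trap vector built on the pRET backbone, deposited as an empty backbone with no gene of interest inserted. RET stands for "removable exon trap", and the record also calls this a Type I vector. It belongs to a family of poly A-trap retroviruses designed for reversible disruption of genes and monitoring of their expression in living cells. In bacteria it is maintained as a high-copy plasmid under ampicillin selection. In mammalian cells the selectable marker is neomycin resistance, selected with G418.

The name indicates an IRES-EGFP reporter. An IRES allows cap-independent translation of a downstream reading frame, so EGFP would be expected to report transcription of a trapped locus, consistent with the expression-monitoring purpose. In a poly A-trap design, the resistance gene generally depends on acquiring a polyadenylation signal from a host gene downstream of the integration site, so drug-resistant clones are enriched for insertions within genes. The depositor notes that this version carries a strong NEO promoter to increase the number of G418-resistant clones. The Cre/Lox classification fits the removable, reversible nature of the trap, although the record gives neither the positions of the recombinase sites nor a feature table.

This variant lacks the HSV-TK cassette, the only constitutive marker in RET vectors. Virus production is expected to be unaffected, but viral titre cannot be determined accurately. All essential components can be excised as a single XbaI fragment. The depositor recommends this vector as the first choice for generating gene-disrupted mice from transfected or infected ES cells.
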