Addgene plasmid #1836: pRET.IL.IRES-EGFP (No HSV-TK)
Purpose: (Empty Backbone)
Depositing lab: Philip Leder. Depositing organization: Harvard Medical School. Publication: RET: a poly A-trap retrovirus vector for reversible disruption and expression monitoring of genes in living cells. Ishida Y, Leder P. Nucleic Acids Res 1999 Dec 15;27(24):e35. 10.1093/nar/27.24.e35 PubMed 10572187.
Backbone
  Vector backbone: pRET
  Vector type: Mammalian Expression, Retroviral, Cre/Lox
  Selectable markers: Neomycin (select with G418)
Growth in bacteria
  Bacterial resistance: Ampicillin, 100 μg/mL
  Growth temperature: 37°C
  Growth strain: DH5alpha
  Copy number: High Copy
Gene/Insert
  Gene/Insert name: None (alt names: retroviral RET construct; removable exon trap; Type I vector)
  Cloning method: Restriction Enzyme
  Sequencing primers: 5′ na
Terms and licenses: Academic/Nonprofit Terms; Industry Terms: Not Available to Industry
Depositor comments: See scanned map (#4). The HSV-TK cassette is eliminated from this vector. Virus production should be fine, but you can not titrate the virus accurately because of the lack of the HSV-TK cassette, the only constitutive marker in RET vectors. You can easily excise all the essential components as an XbaI-XbaI fragment. To obtain larger numbers of G418-resistant clones, this vector carries a strong NEO promoter. This RET vector would be the first choice for making gene-disrupted mice by using transfected or infected ES cells. (Leder #C-1023)
How to cite: pRET.IL.IRES-EGFP (No HSV-TK) was a gift from Philip Leder (Addgene plasmid # 1836 ; http://n2t.net/addgene:1836 ; RRID:Addgene_1836)
